Addgene plasmid #223708: macroH2A1.2-GFP (pc2189)
Purpose: Expression of macroH2A1.2 tagged N-terminal to GFP
Depositing lab: Cristina Cardoso. Depositing organization: Technische Universitaet Darmstadt. Publication: Histone variant macroH2A1 regulates synchronous firing of replication origins in the inactive X chromosome. Arroyo M, Casas-Delucchi CS, Pabba MK, Prorok P, Pradhan SK, Rausch C, Lehmkuhl A, Maiser A, Buschbeck M, Pasque V, Bernstein E, Luck K, Cardoso MC. Nucleic Acids Res. 2024 Aug 27:gkae734. doi: 10.1093/nar/gkae734. PubMed 39189450.
Backbone
  Vector backbone: pEGFP-N1
  Backbone size w/o insert (bp): 4733
  Total vector size (bp): 5843
  Modifications to backbone: pEGFP-N1 containing the cDNA of macroH2A1.2
  Vector type: Mammalian Expression
Growth in bacteria
  Bacterial resistance: Kanamycin, 50 μg/mL
  Growth temperature: 37°C
  Growth strain: DH5alpha
  Copy number: Unknown
Gene/Insert
  Gene/Insert name: macroH2A1.2-GFP (alt names: macroH2A1; macroH2A1.2; mH2A1.2)
  Species: R. norvegicus (rat)
  Entrez Gene: Macroh2a1 (a.k.a. H2A.y, H2A/y, H2afy, mH2A1)
  Tag / fusion protein: GFP (C terminal on backbone)
  Cloning method: Other
  Sequencing primers: 5′ AGAAGCGCGATCACATG
Resource information
  A portion of this plasmid was derived from a plasmid made by: Provided by Emily Bernstein Department of Oncological Sciences & Dermatology, Mount Sinai School of Medicine, One Gustave L. Levy Place, Box 1130, New York, NY 10029
Terms and licenses: Academic/Nonprofit Terms; Industry Terms: Not Available to Industry
How to cite: macroH2A1.2-GFP (pc2189) was a gift from Cristina Cardoso (Addgene plasmid # 223708 ; http://n2t.net/addgene:223708 ; RRID:Addgene_223708)
