[The description below was written by a language model from this plasmid's Addgene catalogue record and pLannotate feature annotations shown in this document.]
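Description:
macroH2A1.2-GFP (pc2189) is a mammalian expression plasmid of about 5.8 kb, built on the pEGFP-N1 backbone, for producing the rat histone variant macroH2A1.2 fused at its C-terminus to EGFP. The Macroh2a1 cDNA (Rattus norvegicus) sits in the multiple cloning site, which it splits into two annotated fragments. It lies directly downstream of the human cytomegalovirus immediate-early enhancer and promoter and upstream of the EGFP coding sequence. A short stretch of residual polylinker lies between the two open reading frames, so a single CMV-driven transcript encodes the histone variant followed by the fluorescent protein. The transcript is terminated by the SV40 polyadenylation signal. The small "large T antigen" fragment annotated just before that signal most likely reflects the SV40-derived sequence around the terminator, not a functional coding element.

The plasmid is propagated in E. coli through a high-copy ColE1/pUC-type origin and selected with kanamycin. Resistance comes from the Tn5 NeoR/KanR aminoglycoside phosphotransferase gene, which is preceded by both a bacterial (bla) promoter and the SV40 enhancer/early promoter and followed by the HSV TK polyadenylation signal. This dual-promoter arrangement lets the same marker confer kanamycin resistance in bacteria and G418 resistance in mammalian cells, so stable lines can be selected. An f1 origin is also present, and the short ble and bGH poly(A) fragments appear to be incidental annotation matches.

The construct is suited to expressing fluorescently tagged macroH2A1.2 in transfected mammalian cells and visualising its localisation. The associated study examined macroH2A1 in replication origin firing on the inactive X chromosome.
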