Features (pLannotate 1.2.2; 16 found; start..end, strand, type, name):
      1..589     +  rep_origin     ori: high-copy-number ColE1/pMB1/pBR322/pUC origin of replication
    764..1067    +  enhancer       CMV enhancer: human cytomegalovirus immediate early enhancer
   1068..1271    +  promoter       CMV promoter: human cytomegalovirus (CMV) immediate early promoter
   1294..1321    +  misc_feature   MCS (fragment): multiple cloning site
   1322..2434    +  CDS            Macroh2a1: H2AY_RAT - Also known as H2afy From Rattus norvegicus (Rat).
   2434..2478    +  misc_feature   MCS (fragment): multiple cloning site
   2492..3211    +  CDS            EGFP: the original enhanced GFP (Yang et al., 1996) mammalian codon-optimized
   3228..3311    +  CDS            large T antigen (fragment): large T antigen from SV40 (simian virus 40)
   3334..3455    +  polyA_signal   SV40 poly(A) signal: SV40 polyadenylation signal
   3489..3917    -  rep_origin     f1 ori (sequence partly withheld): f1 bacteriophage origin of replication; arrow indicates direction of (+) strand synthesis
   3944..4048    +  promoter       AmpR promoter: bla
   4050..4407    +  promoter       SV40 promoter: SV40 enhancer and early promoter
   4442..5236    +  CDS            NeoR/KanR: aminoglycoside phosphotransferase from Tn5; aph(3')-II (or nptII); confers resistance to neomycin, kanamycin, and G418 (Geneticin®)
   5257..5409    +  CDS            ble (fragment): BLE_KLEPN - Experimental evidence at protein level: Swiss-Prot protein existence level 1. Binding protein with a strong affinity to the bleomycin family of antibiotics. Binds to CL990; an antimitotic-antibiotic compound. From Klebsiella pneumoniae.
   5468..5515    +  polyA_signal   HSV TK poly(A) signal: herpes simplex virus thymidine kinase polyadenylation signal (Cole and Stacy, 1985)
   5606..5622    -  polyA_signal   bGH poly(A) signal (fragment): bovine growth hormone polyadenylation signal
>Addgene plasmid #223708 | macroH2A1.2-GFP (pc2189) | addgene full sequence | sequence record 447922 | Addgene NGS Result
TTGAGATCCTTTTTTTCTGCGCGTAATCTGCTGCTTGCAAACAAAAAAACCACCGCTACCAGCGGTGGTT
TGTTTGCCGGATCAAGAGCTACCAACTCTTTTTCCGAAGGTAACTGGCTTCAGCAGAGCGCAGATACCAA
ATACTGTTCTTCTAGTGTAGCCGTAGTTAGGCCACCACTTCAAGAACTCTGTAGCACCGCCTACATACCT
CGCTCTGCTAATCCTGTTACCAGTGGCTGCTGCCAGTGGCGATAAGTCGTGTCTTACCGGGTTGGACTCA
AGACGATAGTTACCGGATAAGGCGCAGCGGTCGGGCTGAACGGGGGGTTCGTGCACACAGCCCAGCTTGG
AGCGAACGACCTACACCGAACTGAGATACCTACAGCGTGAGCTATGAGAAAGCGCCACGCTTCCCGAAGG
GAGAAAGGCGGACAGGTATCCGGTAAGCGGCAGGGTCGGAACAGGAGAGCGCACGAGGGAGCTTCCAGGG
GGAAACGCCTGGTATCTTTATAGTCCTGTCGGGTTTCGCCACCTCTGACTTGAGCGTCGATTTTTGTGAT
GCTCGTCAGGGGGGCGGAGCCTATGGAAAAACGCCAGCAACGCGGCCTTTTTACGGTTCCTGGCCTTTTG
CTGGCCTTTTGCTCACATGTTCTTTCCTGCGTTATCCCCTGATTCTGTGGATAACCGTATTACCGCCATG
CATTAGTTATTAATAGTAATCAATTACGGGGTCATTAGTTCATAGCCCATATATGGAGTTCCGCGTTACA
TAACTTACGGTAAATGGCCCGCCTGGCTGACCGCCCAACGACCCCCGCCCATTGACGTCAATAATGACGT
ATGTTCCCATAGTAACGCCAATAGGGACTTTCCATTGACGTCAATGGGTGGAGTATTTACGGTAAACTGC
CCACTTGGCAGTACATCAAGTGTATCATATGCCAAGTACGCCCCCTATTGACGTCAATGACGGTAAATGG
CCCGCCTGGCATTATGCCCAGTACATGACCTTATGGGACTTTCCTACTTGGCAGTACATCTACGTATTAG
TCATCGCTATTACCATGGTGATGCGGTTTTGGCAGTACATCAATGGGCGTGGATAGCGGTTTGACTCACG
GGGATTTCCAAGTCTCCACCCCATTGACGTCAATGGGAGTTTGTTTTGGCACCAAAATCAACGGGACTTT
CCAAAATGTCGTAACAACTCCGCCCCATTGACGCAAATGGGCGGTAGGCGTGTACGGTGGGAGGTCTATA
TAAGCAGAGCTGGTTTAGTGAACCGTCAGATCCGCTAGCGCTACCGGACTCAGATCTCGAGATGTCGAGC
CGTGGTGGGAAGAAGAAATCCACCAAGACCTCCCGGTCAGCCAAGGCCGGGGTCATCTTCCCCGTGGGAC
GGATGCTGCGGTACATCAAGAAAGGCCACCCTAAGTATCGGATCGGAGTGGGGGCGCCTGTGTACATGGC
TGCCGTACTGGAATACCTGACCGCTGAGATCCTGGAGCTGGCCGGCAATGCAGCGAGAGACAACAAGAAG
GGGCGGGTCACGCCGCGGCACATCCTGTTAGCAGTGGCCAATGATGAGGAGCTAAACCAGCTGCTAAAAG
GAGTCACCATAGCCAGTGGGGGCGTGTTGCCGAACATCCATCCTGAGTTGCTAGCGAAGAAACGAGGATC
CAAGGGAAAATTGGAAGCCATCATCACGCCTCCACCAGCCAAAAAGGCCAAGTCTCCATCCCAGAAGAAG
CCAGTGGCTAAGAAAACAGGAGGCAAGAAAGGGGCCCGGAAGTCTAAGAAGCAGGGAGAAGTCAGCAAGG
CAGCCAGCGCAGACAGTACAACGGAGGGCGCGCCTACAGACGGCTTTACTGTCCTCTCTACCAAGAGCCT
CTTCCTCGGCCAGAAGCTGAACCTTATTCACAGTGAAATCAGTAATTTAGCCGGCTTTGAGGTGGAGGCC
ATAATCAATCCTACCAATGCTGACATTGACCTTAAAGATGACCTAGGAAGCACACTGGAGAAGAAAGGTG
GCAAGGAGTTTGTAGAAGCTGTTCTGGAACTTCGGAAAAAGAACGGGCCCTTGGAAGTAGCTGGAGCTGC
TGTTAGTGCAGGCCACGGCCTGCCTGCCAAGTTTGTGATCCACTGTAACAGTCCTGTCTGGGGCGCAGAC
AAATGTGAAGAACTTCTAGAAAAGACGGTGAAAAACTGCCTGGCTCTAGCTGATGACAGAAAGCTGAAGT
CCATCGCCTTCCCGTCTATTGGCAGTGGCAGGAACGGGTTCCCGAAGCAGACAGCCGCCCAACTCATTCT
GAAGGCCATCTCCAGCTACTTTGTGTCCACTATGTCGTCCTCCATCAAAACTGTGTACTTTGTGCTTTTT
GACAGTGAGAGCATAGGCATCTACGTGCAGGAAATGGCCAAACTGGATGCCAACAAGCTTCGAATTCTGC
AGTCGACGGTACCGCGGGCCCGGGATCCACCGGTCGCCACCATGGTGAGCAAGGGCGAGGAGCTGTTCAC
CGGGGTGGTGCCCATCCTGGTCGAGCTGGACGGCGACGTAAACGGCCACAAGTTCAGCGTGTCCGGCGAG
GGCGAGGGCGATGCCACCTACGGCAAGCTGACCCTGAAGTTCATCTGCACCACCGGCAAGCTGCCCGTGC
CCTGGCCCACCCTCGTGACCACCCTGACCTACGGCGTGCAGTGCTTCAGCCGCTACCCCGACCACATGAA
GCAGCACGACTTCTTCAAGTCCGCCATGCCCGAAGGCTACGTCCAGGAGCGCACCATCTTCTTCAAGGAC
GACGGCAACTACAAGACCCGCGCCGAGGTGAAGTTCGAGGGCGACACCCTGGTGAACCGCATCGAGCTGA
AGGGCATCGACTTCAAGGAGGACGGCAACATCCTGGGGCACAAGCTGGAGTACAACTACAACAGCCACAA
CGTCTATATCATGGCCGACAAGCAGAAGAACGGCATCAAGGTGAACTTCAAGATCCGCCACAACATCGAG
GACGGCAGCGTGCAGCTCGCCGACCACTACCAGCAGAACACCCCCATCGGCGACGGCCCCGTGCTGCTGC
CCGACAACCACTACCTGAGCACCCAGTCCGCCCTGAGCAAAGACCCCAACGAGAAGCGCGATCACATGGT
CCTGCTGGAGTTCGTGACCGCCGCCGGGATCACTCTCGGCATGGACGAGCTGTACAAGTAAAGCGGCCGC
GACTCTAGATCATAATCAGCCATACCACATTTGTAGAGGTTTTACTTGCTTTAAAAAACCTCCCACACCT
CCCCCTGAACCTGAAACATAAAATGAATGCAATTGTTGTTGTTAACTTGTTTATTGCAGCTTATAATGGT
TACAAATAAAGCAATAGCATCACAAATTTCACAAATAAAGCATTTTTTTCACTGCATTCTAGTTGTGGTT
TGTCCAAACTCATCAATGTATCTTAAGGCGTAAATTGTAAGCGTTAATATTTTGTTAAAATTCGCGTTAA
ATTTTTGTTAAATCAGCTCATTTTTTAACCAATAGGCCGAAATCGGCAAAATCCCTTATAAATCAAAAGA
ATAGACCGAGATAGGGT
[37 nt withheld, positions 3588-3624]
AAAGAACGTGGACTCCAACGTCAAAGG
[49 nt withheld, positions 3652-3700]
T
[91 nt withheld, positions 3702-3792]
G
[124 nt withheld, positions 3794-3917]
CAGGTGGCACTTTTCGGGGAAATGTGCGCGGAACCCCTATTTGTTTATTTTTCTAAATACATTCAAATAT
GTATCCGCTCATGAGACAATAACCCTGATAAATGCTTCAATAATATTGAAAAAGGAAGAGTCCTGAGGCG
GAAAGAACCAGCTGTGGAATGTGTGTCAGTTAGGGTGTGGAAAGTCCCCAGGCTCCCCAGCAGGCAGAAG
TATGCAAAGCATGCATCTCAATTAGTCAGCAACCAGGTGTGGAAAGTCCCCAGGCTCCCCAGCAGGCAGA
AGTATGCAAAGCATGCATCTCAATTAGTCAGCAACCATAGTCCCGCCCCTAACTCCGCCCATCCCGCCCC
TAACTCCGCCCAGTTCCGCCCATTCTCCGCCCCATGGCTGACTAATTTTTTTTATTTATGCAGAGGCCGA
GGCCGCCTCGGCCTCTGAGCTATTCCAGAAGTAGTGAGGAGGCTTTTTTGGAGGCCTAGGCTTTTGCAAA
GATCGATCAAGAGACAGGATGAGGATCGTTTCGCATGATTGAACAAGATGGATTGCACGCAGGTTCTCCG
GCCGCTTGGGTGGAGAGGCTATTCGGCTATGACTGGGCACAACAGACAATCGGCTGCTCTGATGCCGCCG
TGTTCCGGCTGTCAGCGCAGGGGCGCCCGGTTCTTTTTGTCAAGACCGACCTGTCCGGTGCCCTGAATGA
ACTGCAAGACGAGGCAGCGCGGCTATCGTGGCTGGCCACGACGGGCGTTCCTTGCGCAGCTGTGCTCGAC
GTTGTCACTGAAGCGGGAAGGGACTGGCTGCTATTGGGCGAAGTGCCGGGGCAGGATCTCCTGTCATCTC
ACCTTGCTCCTGCCGAGAAAGTATCCATCATGGCTGATGCAATGCGGCGGCTGCATACGCTTGATCCGGC
TACCTGCCCATTCGACCACCAAGCGAAACATCGCATCGAGCGAGCACGTACTCGGATGGAAGCCGGTCTT
GTCGATCAGGATGATCTGGACGAAGAGCATCAGGGGCTCGCGCCAGCCGAACTGTTCGCCAGGCTCAAGG
CGAGCATGCCCGACGGCGAGGATCTCGTCGTGACCCATGGCGATGCCTGCTTGCCGAATATCATGGTGGA
AAATGGCCGCTTTTCTGGATTCATCGACTGTGGCCGGCTGGGTGTGGCGGACCGCTATCAGGACATAGCG
TTGGCTACCCGTGATATTGCTGAAGAGCTTGGCGGCGAATGGGCTGACCGCTTCCTCGTGCTTTACGGTA
TCGCCGCTCCCGATTCGCAGCGCATCGCCTTCTATCGCCTTCTTGACGAGTTCTTCTGAGCGGGACTCTG
GGGTTCGAAATGACCGACCAAGCGACGCCCAACCTGCCATCACGAGATTTCGATTCCACCGCCGCCTTCT
ATGAAAGGTTGGGCTTCGGAATCGTTTTCCGGGACGCCGGCTGGATGATCCTCCAGCGCGGGGATCTCAT
GCTGGAGTTCTTCGCCCACCCTAGGGGGAGGCTAACTGAAACACGGAAGGAGACAATACCGGAAGGAACC
CGCGCTATGACGGCAATAAAAAGACAGAATAAAACGCACGGTGTTGGGTCGTTTGTTCATAAACGCGGGG
TTCGGTCCCAGGGCTGGCACTCTGTCGATACCCCACCGAGACCCCATTGGGGCCAATACGCCCGCGTTTC
TTCCTTTTCCCCACCCCACCCCCCAAGTTCGGGTGAAGGCCCAGGGCTCGCAGCCAACGTCGGGGCGGCA
GGCCCTGCCATAGCCTCAGGTTACTCATATATACTTTAGATTGATTTAAAACTTCATTTTTAATTTAAAA
GGATCTAGGTGAAGATCCTTTTTGATAATCTCATGACCAAAATCCCTTAACGTGAGTTTTCGTTCCACTG
AGCGTCAGACCCCGTAGAAAAGATCAAAGGATCTTC
